>Addgene plasmid #153361 | pLXMA_RK2 L2A | addgene full sequence | sequence record 317046 | Addgene NGS Result
AAAAAAAGGATCTCAAGAAGATCCTTTGATCTTTTCTACCCATCATCAGTTCGGTGGTCTTCCGACGAAC
AAAAAGGCCGCAAATCGCGGCCTTTTTTATTGATAACAAAACCGGCTCAGTTCTGCGTAGAAACCAACAT
GCAAGCTCCACCGGGTGCAAAGCGGCAGCGGCGGCAGGATATATTCAATTGTAAATGGCTTCATGTCCGG
GAAATCTACTGGTGGCAGGATATATTGTGGTGTAAACAATGGAGAAAAAGAGAATTCGGTCTCAGGAGAT
ATGCAGGTGTTTACGGCTAGCTCAGTCCTAGGTATAGTGCTAGCTACTAGAGAAAGAGGAGAAATACTAA
ATGCGTAAAGGCGAAGAACTGTTCACGGGCGTAGTTCCGATTCTGGTCGAGCTGGACGGCGATGTGAACG
GTCATAAGTTTAGCGTTCGCGGTGAAGGTGAGGGCGACGCGACCAACGGCAAACTGACCCTGAAGTTCAT
CTGCACCACCGGTAAACTGCCGGTGCCTTGGCCGACCTTGGTGACGACGTTGACGTATGGCGTGCAGTGT
TTTGCGCGTTATCCGGACCACATGAAACAACACGATTTCTTCAAATCTGCGATGCCGGAGGGTTACGTCC
AGGAGCGTACCATTTCCTTCAAGGATGATGGCTACTACAAAACTCGCGCAGAGGTTAAGTTTGAAGGTGA
CACGCTGGTCAATCGTATCGAATTGAAGGGTATCGACTTTAAAGAGGATGGTAACATTCTGGGCCATAAA
CTGGAGTATAACTTCAACAGCCATAATGTTTACATTACGGCAGACAAGCAAAAGAACGGCATCAAGGCCA
ATTTCAAGATTCGCCACAATGTTGAGGACGGTAGCGTCCAACTGGCCGACCATTACCAGCAGAACACCCC
AATTGGTGACGGTCCGGTTTTGCTGCCGGATAATCACTATCTGAGCACCCAAAGCGTGCTGAGCAAAGAT
CCGAACGAAAAACGTGATCACATGGTCCTGCTGGAATTTGTGACCGCTGCGGGCATCACCCACGGTATGG
ACGAGCTGTATAAGTAATGAGCTTCAAATAAAACGAAAGGCTCAGTCGAAAGACTGGGCCTTTCGTTTTA
TCTGTTGTTTGTCGGTGAACGCTCTCTACTAGAGTCACACTGGCTCACCTTCGGGTGGGCCTTTCTGCGC
ACCTGCATATACCCTGCAGGAATTGTTGATTTTGTGATGACTGATGGCAGGATATATGCGGTTGTAATTC
ATTTTTATTGTCTAAATTTCTGTATTTGTTTGTTTGTTCGGTTGTAAATTTTTTTGGAAGAACAAGAAAA
GAAAAAACACCCGTTAGGGTGTTTTTAGTTAGTGTGGCGCGCCGACTTGCGACATGCGGTCCTTTGTTAT
TTGCCGACTACCTTGGTGATCTCGCCTTTCACGTAGTGGACAAATTCTTCCAACTGATCTGCGCGCGAGG
CCAAGCGATCTTCTTCTTGTCCAAGATAAGCCTGTCTAGCTTCAAGTATGACGGGCTGATACTGGGCCGG
CAGGCGCTCCATTGCCCAGTCGGCAGCGACATCCTTCGGCGCGATTTTGCCGGTTACTGCGCTGTACCAA
ATGCGGGACAACGTAAGCACTACATTTCGCTCATCGCCAGCCCAGTCGGGCGGCGAGTTCCATAGCGTTA
AGGTTTCATTTAGCGCCTCAAATAGATCCTGTTCAGGAACCGGATCAAAGAGTTCCTCCGCCGCTGGACC
TACCAAGGCAACGCTATGTTCTCTTGCTTTTGTCAGCAAGATAGCCAGATCAATGTCGATCGTGGCTGGC
TCGAAGATACCTGCAAGAATGTCATTGCGCTGCCATTCTCCAAATTGCAGTTCGCGCTTAGCTGGATAAC
GCCACGGAATGATGTCGTCGTGCACAACAATGGTGACTTCTACAGCGCGGAGAATCTCGCTCTCTCCAGG
GGAAGCCGAAGTTTCCAAAAGGTCGTTGATCAAAGCTCGCCGCGTTGTTTCATCAAGCCTTACGGTCACC
GTAACCAGCAAATCAATATCACTGTGTGGCTTCAGGCCGCCATCCACTGCGGAGCCGTACAAATGTACGG
CCAGCAACGTCGGTTCGAGATGGCGCTCGATGACGCCAACTACCTCTGATAGTTGAGTCGATACTTCGGC
GATCACCGCTTCCCTCATGATGTTTAACTTTGTTTTAGGGCGACTGCCCTGCTGCGTAACATCGTTGCTG
CTCCATAACATCAAACATCGACCCACGGCGTAACGCGCTTGCTGCTTGGATGCCCGAGGCATAGACTGTA
CCCCAAAAAAACAGTCATAACAAGCCATGAAAACCGCCACTGCGCCGTTACCACCGCTGCGTTCGGTCAA
GGTTCGATCGGATTGGCGGTTATGCGGTTGCGATGCTGGTGGCTGCTGAACCCCCAGCCGGAACTGACCC
CACAAGGCCCTAGCGTTTGCAATGCACCAGGTCATCATTGACCCAGGCGTGTTCCACCAGGCCGCTGCCT
CGCAACTCTTCGCAGGCTTCGCCGACCTGCTCGCGCCACTTCTTCACGCGGGTGGAATCCGATCCGCACA
TGAGGCGGAAGGTTTCCAGCTTGAGCGGGTACGGCTCCCGGTGCGAGCTGAAATAGTCGAACATCCGTCG
GGCCGTCGGCGACAGCTTGCGGTACTTCTCCCATATGAATTTCGTGTAGTGGTCGCCAGCAAACAGCACG
ACGATTTCCTCGTCGATCAGGACCTGGCAACGGGACGTTTTCTTGCCACGGTCCAGGACGCGGAAGCGGT
GCAGCAGCGACACCGATTCCAGGTGCCCAACGCGGTCGGACGTGAAGCCCATCGCCGTCGCCTGTAGGCG
CGACAGGCATTCCTCGGCCTTCGTGTAATACCGGCCATTGATCGACCAGCCCAGGTCCTGGCAAAGCTCG
TAGAACGTGAAGGTGATCGGCTCGCCGATAGGGGTGCGCTTCGCGTACTCCAAGACCTGCTGCCACACCA
GTTCGTCATCGTCGGCCCGCAGCTCGACGCCGGTGTAGGTGATCTTCACGTCCTTGTTGACGTGGAAAAT
GACCTTGTTTTGCAGCGCCTCGCGCGGGATTTTCTTGTTGCGCGTGGTGAACAGGGCAGAGCGGGCCGTG
TCGTTTGGCATCGCTCGCATCGTGTCCGGCCACGGCGCAATATCGAACAAGGAAAGCTGCATTTCCTTGA
TCTGCTGCTTCGTGTGTTTCAGCAACGCGGCCTGCTTGGCTTCGCTGACCTGTTTTGCCAGGTCCTCGCC
GGCGGTTTTTCGCTTCTTGGTCGTCATAGTTCCTCGCGTGTCGATGGTCATCGACTTCGCCAAACCTGCC
GCCTCCTGTTCGAGACGACGCGAACGCTCCACGGCGGCCGATGGCGCGGGCAGGGCAGGGGGAGCCAGTT
GCACGCTGTCGCGCTCGATCTTGGCCGTAGCTTGCTGGACTATCGAGCCGACGGACTGGAAGGTTTCGCG
GGGCGCACGCATGACGGTGCGGCTTGCGATGGTTTCGGCATCCTCGGCGGAAAACCCCGCGTCGATCAGT
TCTTGCCTGTATGCCTTCCGGTCAAACGTCCGATTCATTCACCCTCCTTGCGGGATTGCCCCGGAATTAA
TTCCCCGGATCGATCCGTCGATCTTGATCCCCTGCGCCATCAGATCCTTGGCGGCAAGAAAGCCATCCAG
TTTACTTTGCAGGGCTTCCCAACCTTACCAGAGGGCGCCCCAGCTGGCAATTCCGGTTCGCTTGCTGTCC
ATAAAACCGCCCAGTCTAGCTATCGCCATGTAAGCCCACTGCAAGCTACCTGCTTTCTCTTTGCGCTTGC
GTTTTCCCTTGTCCAGATAGCCCAGTAGCTGACATTCATCCGGGGTCAGCACCGTTTCTGCGGACTGGCT
TTCTACGTGGCTGCCATTTTTGGGGTGAGGCCGTTCGCGGCCGAGGGGCGCAGCCCCTGGGGGGATGGGA
GGCCCGCGTTAGCGGGCCGGGAGGGTTCGAGAAGGGGGGGCACCCCCCTTCGGCGTGCGCGGTCACGCGC
ACAGGGCGCAGCCCTGGTTAAAAACAAGGTTTATAAATATTGGTTTAAAAGCAGGTTAAAAGACAGGTTA
GCGGTGGCCGAAAAACGGGCGGAAACCCTTGCAAATGCTGGATTTTCTGCCTGTGGACAGCCCCTCAAAT
GTCAATAGGTGCGCCCCTCATCTGTCAGCACTCTGCCCCTCAAGTGTCAAGGATCGCGCCCCTCATCTGT
CAGTAGTCGCGCCCCTCAAGTGTCAATACCGCAGGGCACTTATCCCCAGGCTTGTCCACATCATCTGTGG
GAAACTCGCGTAAAATCAGGCGTTTTCGCCGATTTGCGAGGCTGGCCAGCTCCACGTCGCCGGCCGAAAT
CGAGCCTGCCCCTCATCTGTCAACGCCGCGCCGGGTGAGTCGGCCCCTCAAGTGTCAACGTCCGCCCCTC
ATCTGTCAGTGAGGGCCAAGTTTTCCGCGAGGTATCCACAACGCCGGCGGCCCTACATGGCTCTGCTGTA
GTGAGTGGGTTGCGCTCCGGCAGCGGTCCTGATCCCCCGCAG
Features (pLannotate 1.2.2; 12 found; start..end, strand, type, name):
    172..196     +  misc_feature   LB T-DNA repeat: left border repeat from octopine Ach5 T-DNA
    223..247     +  misc_feature   LB T-DNA repeat: left border repeat from nopaline C58 T-DNA
    296..324     +  promoter       J23119 promoter (fragment): bacterial promoter (Registry of Standard Biological Parts BBa J23119)
    351..1064    +  CDS            Superfolder GFP: Superfolder GFP is a basic (constitutively fluorescent) green fluorescent protein published in 2005, derived from Aequorea victoria. It is reported to be a very rapidly-maturing weak dimer.
   1075..1146    +  terminator     rrnB T1 terminator: transcription terminator T1 from the E. coli rrnB gene
   1162..1189    +  terminator     T7Te terminator: phage T7 early transcription terminator
   1397..2188    -  CDS            SmR: aminoglycoside adenylyltransferase (Murphy, 1985); aadA; confers resistance to spectinomycin and streptomycin
   2195..2251    -  CDS            GmR (fragment): gentamycin acetyltransferase; aacC1; confers resistance to gentamycin
   2460..3608    -  CDS            trfA: trans-acting replication protein that binds to and activates oriV
   3660..3941    -  CDS            tnpA (fragment): TN5P_ECOLX - Also known as tnp. Experimental evidence at protein level: Swiss-Prot protein existence level 1. Mediates transposition of transposon Tn5 by a 'cut and paste' mechanism. First, the monomeric transposase binds the 19 bp inverted DNA repeats flanking the transposon. Then, dimerization of the DNA- bound transposase creates a synaptic DNA complex. After nicking of the first DNA strand, excision of the transposon proceeds through a series of intermediates. The transposase then mediates the insertion of the transposon at a new site by strand transfer. The activity of the wild- type tran
   4001..4532    -  rep_origin     oriV: incP origin of replication
   4588..31      -  rep_origin     CloDF13 ori (fragment) (across the origin): Plasmids containing the CloDF13 (CDF) origin of replication can be propagated in E. coli cells that contain additional plasmids with compatible origins.
