[The description below was written by a language model from this plasmid's Addgene catalogue record and pLannotate feature annotations shown in this document.]
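Description:
pLXMA_RK2 L2A is an empty plant expression backbone of 4,592 bp, derived from the compact pLX series of binary T-DNA vectors and adapted for the Mobius Assembly for Plant Systems cloning framework. It replicates from the broad-host-range RK2 (incP) system: the annotated oriV origin together with the trfA gene, whose product binds and activates oriV. This arrangement gives the low copy number noted in the record and is the type of replicon generally able to function in both E. coli and Agrobacterium. Selection in bacteria is by spectinomycin, conferred by the aadA (SmR) aminoglycoside adenylyltransferase, which also gives streptomycin resistance. Short annotated fragments of a gentamicin resistance gene, Tn5 transposase and a CloDF13 origin appear to be non-functional remnants of the backbone's construction history.

No plant gene or insert is present. Downstream of two tandem left-border T-DNA repeats (octopine Ach5 and nopaline C58 types), the cloning region carries a bacterial cassette consisting of a J23119 constitutive promoter fragment, superfolder GFP, and the rrnB T1 and T7Te terminators. Such a cassette typically serves as a visual dropout marker, so that colonies in which it has been replaced by assembled parts lose green fluorescence, although the record does not state this explicitly. The automated annotation did not identify a right-border repeat, nor the assembly restriction sites, so the full extent of the T-DNA cannot be confirmed from the feature table. The "L2A" designation presumably marks a particular acceptor in the assembly hierarchy, but the record does not define it. The vector is intended as a recipient for building plant expression constructs where a low-copy replicon is preferred.
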