Addgene plasmid #153361: pLXMA_RK2 L2A
Purpose: (Empty Backbone) Expression vector for plants with low-copy number origin of replication
Depositing lab: Naomi Nakayama. Depositing organization: University of Edinburgh. Publication: Mobius Assembly for Plant Systems highlights promoter-terminator interaction in gene regulation. Andreou , Andreas I., Nirkko, Jessica , Ochoa-Villarreal, Marisol , Nakayama, Naomi. bioRxiv, March 31, 2021 10.1101/2021.03.31.437819.
Backbone
  Vector backbone: pLX
  Backbone manufacturer: backbone was derived from a plasmid made by Pasin et. al. ACS Synth. Biol., 6, 1962-1968
  Backbone size (bp): 4592
  Vector type: Plant Expression
Growth in bacteria
  Bacterial resistance: Spectinomycin, 50 μg/mL
  Growth temperature: 37°C
  Growth strain: JM109
  Copy number: Low Copy
Gene/Insert
  Gene/Insert name: None
Terms and licenses: Academic/Nonprofit Terms; Industry Terms: Not Available to Industry
How to cite: pLXMA_RK2 L2A was a gift from Naomi Nakayama (Addgene plasmid # 153361 ; http://n2t.net/addgene:153361 ; RRID:Addgene_153361)
